>Addgene plasmid #144114 | TFORF1885 | addgene full sequence | sequence record 396178 | Addgene NGS Result
TTAATGTAGTCTTATGCAATACTCTTGTAGTCTTGCAACATGGTAACGATGAGTTAGCAACATGCCTTAC
AAGGAGAGAAAAAGCACCGTGCATGCCGATTGGTGGAAGTAAGGTGGTACGATCGTGCCTTATTAGGAAG
GCAACAGACGGGTCTGACATGGATTGGACGAACCACTGAATTGCCGCATTGCAGAGATATTGTATTTAAG
TGCCTAGCTCGATACATAAACGGGTCTCTCTGGTTAGACCAGATCTGAGCCTGGGAGCTCTCTGGCTAAC
TAGGGAACCCACTGCTTAAGCCTCAATAAAGCTTGCCTTGAGTGCTTCAAGTAGTGTGTGCCCGTCTGTT
GTGTGACTCTGGTAACTAGAGATCCCTCAGACCCTTTTAGTCAGTGTGGAAAATCTCTAGCAGTGGCGCC
CGAACAGGGACTTGAAAGCGAAAGGGAAACCAGAGGAGCTCTCTCGACGCAGGACTCGGCTTGCTGAAGC
GCGCACGGCAAGAGGCGAGGGGCGGCGACTGGTGAGTACGCCAAAAATTTTGACTAGCGGAGGCTAGAAG
GAGAGAGATGGGTGCGAGAGCGTCAGTATTAAGCGGGGGAGAATTAGATCGCGATGGGAAAAAATTCGGT
TAAGGCCAGGGGGAAAGAAAAAATATAAATTAAAACATATAGTATGGGCAAGCAGGGAGCTAGAACGATT
CGCAGTTAATCCTGGCCTGTTAGAAACATCAGAAGGCTGTAGACAAATACTGGGACAGCTACAACCATCC
CTTCAGACAGGATCAGAAGAACTTAGATCATTATATAATACAGTAGCAACCCTCTATTGTGTGCATCAAA
GGATAGAGATAAAAGACACCAAGGAAGCTTTAGACAAGATAGAGGAAGAGCAAAACAAAAGTAAGACCAC
CGCACAGCAAGCGGCCGCTGATCTTCAGACCTGGAGGAGGAGATATGAGGGACAATTGGAGAAGTGAATT
ATATAAATATAAAGTAGTAAAAATTGAACCATTAGGAGTAGCACCCACCAAGGCAAAGAGAAGAGTGGTG
CAGAGAGAAAAAAGAGCAGTGGGAATAGGAGCTTTGTTCCTTGGGTTCTTGGGAGCAGCAGGAAGCACTA
TGGGCGCAGCGTCAATGACGCTGACGGTACAGGCCAGACAATTATTGTCTGGTATAGTGCAGCAGCAGAA
CAATTTGCTGAGGGCTATTGAGGCGCAACAGCATCTGTTGCAACTCACAGTCTGGGGCATCAAGCAGCTC
CAGGCAAGAATCCTGGCTGTGGAAAGATACCTAAAGGATCAACAGCTCCTGGGGATTTGGGGTTGCTCTG
GAAAACTCATTTGCACCACTGCTGTGCCTTGGAATGCTAGTTGGAGTAATAAATCTCTGGAACAGATTTG
GAATCACACGACCTGGATGGAGTGGGACAGAGAAATTAACAATTACACAAGCTTAATACACTCCTTAATT
GAAGAATCGCAAAACCAGCAAGAAAAGAATGAACAAGAATTATTGGAATTAGATAAATGGGCAAGTTTGT
GGAATTGGTTTAACATAACAAATTGGCTGTGGTATATAAAATTATTCATAATGATAGTAGGAGGCTTGGT
AGGTTTAAGAATAGTTTTTGCTGTACTTTCTATAGTGAATAGAGTTAGGCAGGGATATTCACCATTATCG
TTTCAGACCCACCTCCCAACCCCGAGGGGACCCATGCATTGCATCTCAATTAGTCAGCAACCAGGTGTGG
AAAGTCCCCAGGCTCCCCAGCAGGCAGAAGTATGCAAAGCATGCGTCTCAATTAGTCAGCAACCATAGTC
CCGCCCCTAACTCCGCCCATCCCGCCCCTAACTCCGCCCAGTTCCGCCCATTCTCCGCCCCATGGCTGAC
TAATTTTTTTTATTTATGCAGAGGCCGAGGCCGCCTCGGCCTCTGAGCTATTCCAGAAGTAGTGAGGAGG
CTTTTTTGGAGGCCTAGGCTTTTGCAAAAAGCTTTCTAGAGGTACCACCGGAGCTTACCATGACCGAGTA
CAAGCCCACGGTGCGCCTCGCCACCCGCGACGACGTCCCCAGGGCCGTACGCACCCTCGCCGCCGCGTTC
GCCGACTACCCCGCCACGCGCCACACCGTCGATCCGGACCGCCACATCGAGCGGGTCACCGAGCTGCAAG
AACTCTTCCTCACGCGCGTCGGGCTCGACATCGGCAAGGTGTGGGTCGCGGACGACGGCGCCGCCGTGGC
GGTCTGGACCACGCCGGAGAGCGTCGAAGCGGGGGCGGTGTTCGCCGAGATCGGCCCGCGCATGGCCGAG
TTGAGCGGTTCCCGGCTGGCCGCGCAGCAACAGATGGAAGGCCTCCTGGCGCCGCACCGGCCCAAGGAGC
CCGCGTGGTTCCTGGCCACCGTCGGCGTCTCGCCCGACCACCAGGGCAAGGGTCTGGGCAGCGCCGTCGT
GCTCCCCGGAGTGGAGGCGGCCGAGCGCGCCGGGGTGCCCGCCTTCCTGGAGACCTCCGCGCCCCGCAAC
CTCCCCTTCTACGAGCGGCTCGGCTTCACCGTCACCGCCGACGTCGAGGTGCCCGAAGGACCGCGCACCT
GGTGCATGACCCGCAAGCCCGGTGCCAGTTAACGAATTCTAGATCTTGAGACAAATGGCAGTATTCATCC
ACAATTTTAAAAGAAAAGGGGGGATTGGGGGGTACAGTGCAGGGGAAAGAATAGTAGACATAATAGCAAC
AGACATACAAACTAAAGAATTACAAAAACAAATTACAAAAATTCAAAATTTTCGGGTTTATTACAGGGAC
AGCAGAGATCCACTTTGGCGCCGGCTCGAGGCCTGCAGGTGCAAAGATGGATAAAGTTTTAAACAGAGAG
GAATCTTTGCAGCTAATGGACCTTCTAGGTCTTGAAAGGAGTGGGAATTGGCTCCGGTGCCCGTCAGTGG
GCAGAGCGCACATCGCCCACAGTCCCCGAGAAGTTGGGGGGAGGGGTCGGCAATTGAACCGGTGCCTAGA
GAAGGTGGCGCGGGGTAAACTGGGAAAGTGATGTCGTGTACTGGCTCCGCCTTTTTCCCGAGGGTGGGGG
AGAACCGTATATAAGTGCAGTAGTCGCCGTGAACGTTCTTTTTCGCAACGGGTTTGCCGCCAGAACACAG
GTAAGTGCCGTGTGTGGTTCCCGCGGGCCTGGCCTCTTTACGGGTTATGGCCCTTGCGTGCCTTGAATTA
CTTCCACCTGGCTGCAGTACGTGATTCTTGATCCCGAGCTTCGGGTTGGAAGTGGGTGGGAGAGTTCGAG
GCCTTGCGCTTAAGGAGCCCCTTCGCCTCGTGCTTGAGTTGAGGCCTGGCCTGGGCGCTGGGGCCGCCGC
GTGCGAATCTGGTGGCACCTTCGCGCCTGTCTCGCTGCTTTCGATAAGTCTCTAGCCATTTAAAATTTTT
GATGACCTGCTGCGACGCTTTTTTTCTGGCAAGATAGTCTTGTAAATGCGGGCCAAGATCTGCACACTGG
TATTTCGGTTTTTGGGGCCGCGGGCGGCGACGGGGCCCGTGCGTCCCAGCGCACATGTTCGGCGAGGCGG
GGCCTGCGAGCGCGGCCACCGAGAATCGGACGGGGGTAGTCTCAAGCTGGCCGGCCTGCTCTGGTGCCTG
GCCTCGCGCCGCCGTGTATCGCCCCGCCCTGGGCGGCAAGGCTGGCCCGGTCGGCACCAGTTGCGTGAGC
GGAAAGATGGCCGCTTCCCGGCCCTGCTGCAGGGAGCTCAAAATGGAGGACGCGGCGCTCGGGAGAGCGG
GCGGGTGAGTCACCCACACAAAGGAAAAGGGCCTTTCCGTCCTCAGCCGTCGCTTCATGTGACTCCACGG
AGTACCGGGCGCCGTCCAGGCACCTCGATTAGTTCTCGAGCTTTTGGAGTACGTCGTCTTTAGGTTGGGG
GGAGGGGTTTTATGCGATGGAGTTTCCCCACACTGAGTGGGTGGAGACTGAAGTTAGGCCAGCTTGGCAC
TTGATGTAATTCTCCTTGGAATTTGCCCTTTTTGAGTTTGGATCTTGGTTCATTCTCAAGCCTCAGACAG
TGGTTCAAAGTTTTTTTCTTCCATTTCAGGTGTCGTGAGGCTAGCACCGCCACCATGGATTTATCTGCTC
TTCGCGTTGAAGAAGTACAAAATGTCATTAATGCTATGCAGAAAATCTTAGAGTGTCCCATCTGTCTGGA
GTTGATCAAGGAACCTGTCTCCACAAAGTGTGACCACATATTTTGCAAATTTTGCATGCTGAAACTTCTC
AACCAGAAGAAAGGGCCTTCACAGTGTCCTTTATGTAAGAATGATATAACCAAAAGGAGCCTACAAGAAA
GTACGAGATTTAGTCAACTTGTTGAAGAGCTATTGAAAATCATTTGTGCTTTTCAGCTTGACACAGGTTT
GGAGTATGCAAACAGCTATAATTTTGCAAAAAAGGAAAATAACTCTCCTGAACATCTAAAAGATGAAGTT
TCTATCATCCAAAGTATGGGCTACAGAAACCGTGCCAAAAGACTTCTACAGAGTGAACCCGAAAATCCTT
CCTTGCAGGAAACCAGTCTCAGTGTCCAACTCTCTAACCTTGGAACTGTGAGAACTCTGAGGACAAAGCA
GCGGATACAACCTCAAAAGACGTCTGTCTACATTGAATTGGGATCTGATTCTTCTGAAGATACCGTTAAT
AAGGCAACTTATTGCAGTGTGGGAGATCAAGAATTGTTACAAATCACCCCTCAAGGAACCAGGGATGAAA
TCAGTTTGGATTCTGCAAAAAAGGCTGCTTGTGAATTTTCTGAGACGGATGTAACAAATACTGAACATCA
TCAACCCAGTAATAATGATTTGAACACCACTGAGAAGCGTGCAGCTGAGAGGCATCCAGAAAAGTATCAG
GGTAGTTCTGTTTCAAACTTGCATGTGGAGCCATGTGGCACAAATACTCATGCCAGCTCATTACAGCATG
AGAACAGCAGTTTATTACTCACTAAAGACAGAATGAATGTAGAAAAGGCTGAATTCTGTAATAAAAGCAA
ACAGCCTGGCTTAGCAAGGAGCCAACATAACAGATGGGCTGGAAGTAAGGAAACATGTAATGATAGGCGG
ACTCCCAGCACAGAAAAAAAGGTAGATCTGAATGCTGATCCCCTGTGTGAGAGAAAAGAATGGAATAAGC
AGAAACTGCCATGCTCAGAGAATCCTAGAGATACTGAAGATGTTCCTTGGATAACACTAAATAGCAGCAT
TCAGAAAGTTAATGAGTGGTTTTCCAGAAGTGATGAACTGTTAGGTTCTGATGACTCACATGATGGGGAG
TCTGAATCAAATGCCAAAGTAGCTGATGTATTGGACGTTCTAAATGAGGTAGATGAATATTCTGGTTCTT
CAGAGAAAATAGACTTACTGGCCAGTGATCCTCATGAGGCTTTAATATGTAAAAGTGAAAGAGTTCACTC
CAAATCAGTAGAGAGTAATATTGAAGACAAAATATTTGGGAAAACCTATCGGAAGAAGGCAAGCCTCCCC
AACTTAAGCCATGTAACTGAAAATCTAATTATAGGAGCATTTGTTACTGAGCCACAGATAATACAAGAGC
GTCCCCTCACAAATAAATTAAAGCGTAAAAGGAGACCTACATCAGGCCTTCATCCTGAGGATTTTATCAA
GAAAGCAGATTTGGCAGTTCAAAAGACTCCTGAAATGATAAATCAGGGAACTAACCAAACGGAGCAGAAT
GGTCAAGTGATGAATATTACTAATAGTGGTCATGAGAATAAAACAAAAGGTGATTCTATTCAGAATGAGA
AAAATCCTAACCCAATAGAATCACTCGAAAAAGAATCTGCTTTCAAAACGAAAGCTGAACCTATAAGCAG
CAGTATAAGCAATATGGAACTCGAATTAAATATCCACAATTCAAAAGCACCTAAAAAGAATAGGCTGAGG
AGGAAGTCTTCTACCAGGCATATTCATGCGCTTGAACTAGTAGTCAGTAGAAATCTAAGCCCACCTAATT
GTACTGAATTGCAAATTGATAGTTGTTCTAGCAGTGAAGAGATAAAGAAAAAAAAGTACAACCAAATGCC
AGTCAGGCACAGCAGAAACCTACAACTCATGGAAGGTAAAGAACCTGCAACTGGAGCCAAGAAGAGTAAC
AAGCCAAATGAACAGACAAGTAAAAGACATGACAGCGATACTTTCCCAGAGCTGAAGTTAACAAATGCAC
CTGGTTCTTTTACTAAGTGTTCAAATACCAGTGAACTTAAAGAATTTGTCAATCCTAGCCTTCCAAGAGA
AGAAAAAGAAGAGAAACTAGAAACAGTTAAAGTGTCTAATAATGCTGAAGACCCCAAAGATCTCATGTTA
AGTGGAGAAAGGGTTTTGCAAACTGAAAGATCTGTAGAGAGTAGCAGTATTTCATTGGTACCTGGTACTG
ATTATGGCACTCAGGAAAGTATCTCGTTACTGGAAGTTAGCACTCTAGGGAAGGCAAAAACAGAACCAAA
TAAATGTGTGAGTCAGTGTGCAGCATTTGAAAACCCCAAGGGACTAATTCATGGTTGTTCCAAAGATAAT
AGAAATGACACAGAAGGCTTTAAGTATCCATTGGGACATGAAGTTAACCACAGTCGGGAAACAAGCATAG
AAATGGAAGAAAGTGAACTTGATGCTCAGTATTTGCAGAATACATTCAAGGTTTCAAAGCGCCAGTCATT
TGCTCCGTTTTCAAATCCAGGAAATGCAGAAGAGGAATGTGCAACATTCTCTGCCCACTCTGGGTCCTTA
AAGAAACAAAGTCCAAAAGTCACTTTTGAATGTGAACAAAAGGAAGAAAATCAAGGAAAGAATGAGTCTA
ATATCAAGCCTGTACAGACAGTTAATATCACTGCAGGCTTTCCTGTGGTTGGTCAGAAAGATAAGCCAGT
TGATAATGCCAAATGTAGTATCAAAGGAGGCTCTAGGTTTTGTCTATCATCTCAGTTCAGAGGCAACGAA
ACTGGACTCATTACTCCAAATAAACATGGACTTTTACAAAACCCATATCGTATACCACCACTTTTTCCCA
TCAAGTCATTTGTTAAAACTAAATGTAAGAAAAATCTGCTAGAGGAAAACTTTGAGGAACATTCAATGTC
ACCTGAAAGAGAAATGGGAAATGAGAACATTCCAAGTACAGTGAGCACAATTAGCCGTAATAACATTAGA
GAAAATGTTTTTAAAGAAGCCAGCTCAAGCAATATTAATGAAGTAGGTTCCAGTACTAATGAAGTGGGCT
CCAGTATTAATGAAATAGGTTCCAGTGATGAAAACATTCAAGCAGAACTAGGTAGAAACAGAGGGCCAAA
ATTGAATGCTATGCTTAGATTAGGGGTTTTGCAACCTGAGGTCTATAAACAAAGTCTTCCTGGAAGTAAT
TGTAAGCATCCTGAAATAAAAAAGCAAGAATATGAAGAAGTAGTTCAGACTGTTAATACAGATTTCTCTC
CATATCTGATTTCAGATAACTTAGAACAGCCTATGGGAAGTAGTCATGCATCTCAGGTTTGTTCTGAGAC
ACCTGATGACCTGTTAGATGATGGTGAAATAAAGGAAGATACTAGTTTTGCTGAAAATGACATTAAGGAA
AGTTCTGCTGTTTTTAGCAAAAGCGTCCAGAAAGGAGAGCTTAGCAGGAGTCCTAGCCCTTTCACCCATA
CACATTTGGCTCAGGGTTACCGAAGAGGGGCCAAGAAATTAGAGTCCTCAGAAGAGAACTTATCTAGTGA
GGATGAAGAGCTTCCCTGCTTCCAACACTTGTTATTTGGTAAAGTAAACAATATACCTTCTCAGTCTACT
AGGCATAGCACCGTTGCTACCGAGTGTCTGTCTAAGAACACAGAGGAGAATTTATTATCATTGAAGAATA
GCTTAAATGACTGCAGTAACCAGGTAATATTGGCAAAGGCATCTCAGGAACATCACCTTAGTGAGGAAAC
AAAATGTTCTGCTAGCTTGTTTTCTTCACAGTGCAGTGAATTGGAAGACTTGACTGCAAATACAAACACC
CAGGATCCTTTCTTGATTGGTTCTTCCAAACAAATGAGGCATCAGTCTGAAAGCCAGGGAGTTGGTCTGA
GTGACAAGGAATTGGTTTCAGATGATGAAGAAAGAGGAACGGGCTTGGAAGAAAATAATCAAGAAGAGCA
AAGCATGGATTCAAACTTAGGTGAAGCAGCATCTGGGTGTGAGAGTGAAACAAGCGTCTCTGAAGACTGC
TCAGGGCTATCCTCTCAGAGTGACATTTTAACCACTCAGCAGAGGGATACCATGCAACATAACCTGATAA
AGCTCCAGCAGGAAATGGCTGAACTAGAAGCTGTGTTAGAACAGCATGGGAGCCAGCCTTCTAACAGCTA
CCCTTCCATCATAAGTGACTCTTCTGCCCTTGAGGACCTGCGAAATCCAGAACAAAGCACATCAGAAAAA
GCAGTATTAACTTCACAGAAAAGTAGTGAATACCCTATAAGCCAGAATCCAGAAGGCCTTTCTGCTGACA
AGTTTGAGGTGTCTGCAGATAGTTCTACCAGTAAAAATAAAGAACCAGGAGTGGAAAGGTCATCCCCTTC
TAAATGCCCATCATTAGATGATAGGTGGTACATGCACAGTTGCTCTGGGAGTCTTCAGAATAGAAACTAC
CCATCTCAAGAGGAGCTCATTAAGGTTGTTGATGTGGAGGAGCAACAGCTGGAAGAGTCTGGGCCACACG
ATTTGACGGAAACATCTTACTTGCCAAGGCAAGATCTAGAGGGAACCCCTTACCTGGAATCTGGAATCAG
CCTCTTCTCTGATGACCCTGAATCTGATCCTTCTGAAGACAGAGCCCCAGAGTCAGCTCGTGTTGGCAAC
ATACCATCTTCAACCTCTGCATTGAAAGTTCCCCAATTGAAAGTTGCAGAATCTGCCCAGAGTCCAGCTG
CTGCTCATACTACTGATACTGCTGGGTATAATGCAATGGAAGAAAGTGTGAGCAGGGAGAAGCCAGAATT
GACAGCTTCAACAGAAAGGGTCAACAAAAGAATGTCCATGGTGGTGTCTGGCCTGACCCCAGAAGAATTT
ATGCTCGTGTACAAGTTTGCCAGAAAACACCACATCACTTTAACTAATCTAATTACTGAAGAGACTACTC
ATGTTGTTATGAAAACAGATGCTGAGTTTGTGTGTGAACGGACACTGAAATATTTTCTAGGAATTGCGGG
AGGAAAATGGGTAGTTAGCTATTTCTGGGTGACCCAGTCTATTAAAGAAAGAAAAATGCTGAATGAGCAT
GATTTTGAAGTCAGAGGAGATGTGGTCAATGGAAGAAACCACCAAGGTCCAAAGCGAGCAAGAGAATCCC
AGGACAGAAAGATCTTCAGGGGGCTAGAAATCTGTTGCTATGGGCCCTTCACCAACATGCCCACAGATCA
ACTGGAATGGATGGTACAGCTGTGTGGTGCTTCTGTGGTGAAGGAGCTTTCATCATTCACCCTTGGCACA
GGTGTCCACCCAATTGTGGTTGTGCAGCCAGATGCCTGGACAGAGGACAATGGCTTCCATGCAATTGGGC
AGATGTGTGAGGCACCTGTGGTGACCCGAGAGTGGGTGTTGGACAGTGTAGCACTCTACCAGTGCCAGGA
GCTGGACACCTACCTGATACCCCAGATCCCCCACAGCCACTACTAGTAATGAACTAGTCCGTAACTTGAA
AGTATTTCGATTTCTTGGCTTTATATATCTTGTGGAAAGGACGATTCCTCAGCTGGTGGAAGCCATTGAC
GCGTTAAGTCGACAATCAACCTCTGGATTACAAAATTTGTGAAAGATTGACTGGTATTCTTAACTATGTT
GCTCCTTTTACGCTATGTGGATACGCTGCTTTAATGCCTTTGTATCATGCTATTGCTTCCCGTATGGCTT
TCATTTTCTCCTCCTTGTATAAATCCTGGTTGCTGTCTCTTTATGAGGAGTTGTGGCCCGTTGTCAGGCA
ACGTGGCGTGGTGTGCACTGTGTTTGCTGACGCAACCCCCACTGGTTGGGGCATTGCCACCACCTGTCAG
CTCCTTTCCGGGACTTTCGCTTTCCCCCTCCCTATTGCCACGGCGGAACTCATCGCCGCCTGCCTTGCCC
GCTGCTGGACAGGGGCTCGGCTGTTGGGCACTGACAATTCCGTGGTGTTGTCGGGGAAATCATCGTCCTT
TCCTTGGCTGCTCGCCTGTGTTGCCACCTGGATTCTGCGCGGGACGTCCTTCTGCTACGTCCCTTCGGCC
CTCAATCCAGCGGACCTTCCTTCCCGCGGCCTGCTGCCGGCTCTGCGGCCTCTTCCGCGTCTTCGCCTTC
GCCCTCAGACGAGTCGGATCTCCCTTTGGGCCGCCTCCCCGCGTCGACTTTAAGACCAATGACTTACAAG
GCAGCTGTAGATCTTAGCCACTTTTTAAAAGAAAAGGGGGGACTGGAAGGGCTAATTCACTCCCAACGAA
GACAAGATCTGCTTTTTGCTTGTACTGGGTCTCTCTGGTTAGACCAGATCTGAGCCTGGGAGCTCTCTGG
CTAACTAGGGAACCCACTGCTTAAGCCTCAATAAAGCTTGCCTTGAGTGCTTCAAGTAGTGTGTGCCCGT
CTGTTGTGTGACTCTGGTAACTAGAGATCCCTCAGACCCTTTTAGTCAGTGTGGAAAATCTCTAGCAGTA
CGTATAGTAGTTCATGTCATCTTATTATTCAGTATTTATAACTTGCAAAGAAATGAATATCAGAGAGTGA
GAGGAACTTGTTTATTGCAGCTTATAATGGTTACAAATAAAGCAATAGCATCACAAATTTCACAAATAAA
GCATTTTTTTCACTGCATTCTAGTTGTGGTTTGTCCAAACTCATCAATGTATCTTATCATGTCTGGCTCT
AGCTATCCCGCCCCTAACTCCGCCCATCCCGCCCCTAACTCCGCCCAGTTCCGCCCATTCTCCGCCCCAT
GGCTGACTAATTTTTTTTATTTATGCAGAGGCCGAGGCCGCCTCGGCCTCTGAGCTATTCCAGAAGTAGT
GAGGAGGCTTTTTTGGAGGCCTAGGGACGTACCCAATTCGCCCTATAGTGAGTCGTATTACGCGCGCTCA
CTGGCCGTCGTTTTACAACGTCGTGACTGGGAAAACCCTGGCGTTACCCAACTTAATCGCCTTGCAGCAC
ATCCCCCTTTCGCCAGCTGGCGTAATAGCGAAGAGGCCCGCACCGATCGCCCTTCCCAACAGTTGCGCAG
CCTGAATGGCGAATGGG
[124 nt withheld, positions 11288-11411]
C
[91 nt withheld, positions 11413-11503]
A
[49 nt withheld, positions 11505-11553]
CCTTTGACGTTGGAGTCCACGTTCTTT
[37 nt withheld, positions 11581-11617]
ACCCTATCTCGGTCTATTCTTTTGATTTATAAGGGATTTTGCCGATTTCGGCCTATTGGTTAAAAAATGA
GCTGATTTAACAAAAATTTAACGCGAATTTTAACAAAATATTAACGCTTACAATTTAGGTGGCACTTTTC
GGGGAAATGTGCGCGGAACCCCTATTTGTTTATTTTTCTAAATACATTCAAATATGTATCCGCTCATGAG
ACAATAACCCTGATAAATGCTTCAATAATATTGAAAAAGGAAGAGTATGAGTATTCAACATTTCCGTGTC
GCCCTTATTCCCTTTTTTGCGGCATTTTGCCTTCCTGTTTTTGCTCACCCAGAAACGCTGGTGAAAGTAA
AAGATGCTGAAGATCAGTTGGGTGCACGAGTGGGTTACATCGAACTGGATCTCAACAGCGGTAAGATCCT
TGAGAGTTTTCGCCCCGAAGAACGTTTTCCAATGATGAGCACTTTTAAAGTTCTGCTATGTGGCGCGGTA
TTATCCCGTATTGACGCCGGGCAAGAGCAACTCGGTCGCCGCATACACTATTCTCAGAATGACTTGGTTG
AGTACTCACCAGTCACAGAAAAGCATCTTACGGATGGCATGACAGTAAGAGAATTATGCAGTGCTGCCAT
AACCATGAGTGATAACACTGCGGCCAACTTACTTCTGACAACGATCGGAGGACCGAAGGAGCTAACCGCT
TTTTTGCACAACATGGGGGATCATGTAACTCGCCTTGATCGTTGGGAACCGGAGCTGAATGAAGCCATAC
CAAACGACGAGCGTGACACCACGATGCCTGTAGCAATGGCAACAACGTTGCGCAAACTATTAACTGGCGA
ACTACTTACTCTAGCTTCCCGGCAACAATTAATAGACTGGATGGAGGCGGATAAAGTTGCAGGACCACTT
CTGCGCTCGGCCCTTCCGGCTGGCTGGTTTATTGCTGATAAATCTGGAGCCGGTGAGCGTGGGTCTCGCG
GTATCATTGCAGCACTGGGGCCAGATGGTAAGCCCTCCCGTATCGTAGTTATCTACACGACGGGGAGTCA
GGCAACTATGGATGAACGAAATAGACAGATCGCTGAGATAGGTGCCTCACTGATTAAGCATTGGTAACTG
TCAGACCAAGTTTACTCATATATACTTTAGATTGATTTAAAACTTCATTTTTAATTTAAAAGGATCTAGG
TGAAGATCCTTTTTGATAATCTCATGACCAAAATCCCTTAACGTGAGTTTTCGTTCCACTGAGCGTCAGA
CCCCGTAGAAAAGATCAAAGGATCTTCTTGAGATCCTTTTTTTCTGCGCGTAATCTGCTGCTTGCAAACA
AAAAAACCACCGCTACCAGCGGTGGTTTGTTTGCCGGATCAAGAGCTACCAACTCTTTTTCCGAAGGTAA
CTGGCTTCAGCAGAGCGCAGATACCAAATACTGTTCTTCTAGTGTAGCCGTAGTTAGGCCACCACTTCAA
GAACTCTGTAGCACCGCCTACATACCTCGCTCTGCTAATCCTGTTACCAGTGGCTGCTGCCAGTGGCGAT
AAGTCGTGTCTTACCGGGTTGGACTCAAGACGATAGTTACCGGATAAGGCGCAGCGGTCGGGCTGAACGG
GGGGTTCGTGCACACAGCCCAGCTTGGAGCGAACGACCTACACCGAACTGAGATACCTACAGCGTGAGCT
ATGAGAAAGCGCCACGCTTCCCGAAGGGAGAAAGGCGGACAGGTATCCGGTAAGCGGCAGGGTCGGAACA
GGAGAGCGCACGAGGGAGCTTCCAGGGGGAAACGCCTGGTATCTTTATAGTCCTGTCGGGTTTCGCCACC
TCTGACTTGAGCGTCGATTTTTGTGATGCTCGTCAGGGGGGCGGAGCCTATGGAAAAACGCCAGCAACGC
GGCCTTTTTACGGTTCCTGGCCTTTTGCTGGCCTTTTGCTCACATGTTCTTTCCTGCGTTATCCCCTGAT
TCTGTGGATAACCGTATTACCGCCTTTGAGTGAGCTGATACCGCTCGCCGCAGCCGAACGACCGAGCGCA
GCGAGTCAGTGAGCGAGGAAGCGGAAGAGCGCCCAATACGCAAACCGCCTCTCCCCGCGCGTTGGCCGAT
TCATTAATGCAGCTGGCACGACAGGTTTCCCGACTGGAAAGCGGGCAGTGAGCGCAACGCAATTAATGTG
AGTTAGCTCACTCATTAGGCACCCCAGGCTTTACACTTTATGCTTCCGGCTCGTATGTTGTGTGGAATTG
TGAGCGGATAACAATTTCACACAGGAAACAGCTATGACCATGATTACGCCAAGCGCGCAATTAACCCTCA
CTAAAGGGAACAAAAGCTGGAGCTGCAAGC
Features (pLannotate 1.2.2; 31 found; start..end, strand, type, name):
      5..231     +  promoter       RSV promoter: Rous sarcoma virus enhancer/promoter
    232..412     +  LTR            5' LTR (truncated): truncated 5' long terminal repeat (LTR) from HIV-1
    459..584     +  misc_feature   HIV-1 Ψ: packaging signal of human immunodeficiency virus type 1
    568..931     +  CDS            HIV-1 gag (fragment): gag protein from human immunodeficiency virus 1; gag
   1077..1310    +  misc_feature   RRE: The Rev response element (RRE) of HIV-1 allows for Rev-dependent mRNA export from the nucleus to the cytoplasm.
   1687..1713    +  CDS            Rev (fragment): human immunodeficiency virus 1 (HIV-1) Rev protein; rev; enhances nuclear export of unspliced and incompletely spliced viral mRNAs
   1720..1743    +  promoter       SV40 promoter (fragment): SV40 early promoter
   1744..1815    +  promoter       SV40 promoter (fragment): SV40 enhancer and early promoter
   1839..1974    +  rep_origin     SV40 ori: SV40 origin of replication
   2020..2616    +  CDS            PuroR (fragment): puromycin N-acetyltransferase; pac from Streptomyces; confers resistance to puromycin
   2665..2782    +  misc_feature   cPPT/CTS: central polypurine tract and central termination sequence of HIV-1
   2847..2913    +  CDS            small t antigen (fragment): SV40 (simian virus 40) small t antigen
   2920..4098    +  promoter       EF-1α promoter: strong constitutive promoter for human elongation factor EF-1α
   4115..9703    +  CDS            BRCA1: BRCA1_HUMAN - Also known as RNF53. Experimental evidence at protein level: Swiss-Prot protein existence level 1. E3 ubiquitin-protein ligase that specifically mediates the formation of 'Lys-6'-linked polyubiquitin chains and plays a central role in DNA repair by facilitating cellular responses to DNA damage (PubMed:12890688, PubMed:14976165, PubMed:16818604, PubMed:17525340, PubMed:12887909, PubMed:10500182, PubMed:19261748). It is unclear whether it also mediates the formation of other types of polyubiquitin chains (PubMed:12890688). The BRCA1-BARD1 heterodimer coordinates a diverse range of
   9719..9772    +  promoter       U6 promoter (fragment): RNA polymerase III promoter for human U6 snRNA
   9814..10402   +  misc_feature   WPRE: woodchuck hepatitis virus posttranscriptional regulatory element
  10453..10472   +  misc_feature   cPPT/CTS (fragment): central polypurine tract and central termination sequence of HIV-1
  10474..10707   +  LTR            3' LTR (ΔU3): self-inactivating 3' long terminal repeat (LTR) from HIV-1
  10785..10906   +  polyA_signal   SV40 poly(A) signal: SV40 polyadenylation signal
  10946..11081   +  rep_origin     SV40 ori: SV40 origin of replication
  11102..11120   -  promoter       T7 promoter: promoter for bacteriophage T7 RNA polymerase
  11128..11283   +  CDS            lacZα (fragment): LacZα fragment of β-galactosidase; lacZ fragment
  11288..11716   +  rep_origin     f1 ori (sequence partly withheld): f1 bacteriophage origin of replication; arrow indicates direction of (+) strand synthesis
  11769..11873   +  promoter       AmpR promoter: bla
  11874..12734   +  CDS            AmpR: β-lactamase; bla; confers resistance to ampicillin, carbenicillin, and related antibiotics
  12905..13493   +  rep_origin     ori: high-copy-number ColE1/pMB1/pBR322/pUC origin of replication
  13676..13768   +  CDS            lacI (fragment): lac repressor; lacI; The lac repressor binds to the lac operator to inhibit transcription in E. coli. This inhibition can be relieved by adding lactose or isopropyl-β-D-thiogalactopyranoside (IPTG).
  13781..13802   +  protein_bind   CAP binding site: CAP binding activates transcription in the presence of cAMP. E. coli catabolite activator protein
  13817..13847   +  promoter       lac promoter: promoter for the E. coli lac operon
  13851..13873   +  protein_bind   lac operator (fragment): The lac repressor binds to the lac operator to inhibit transcription in E. coli. This inhibition can be relieved by adding lactose or isopropyl-β-D-thiogalactopyranoside (IPTG). lac repressor encoded by lacI
  13916..13934   +  promoter       T3 promoter: promoter for bacteriophage T3 RNA polymerase
