[The description below was written by a language model from this plasmid's Addgene catalogue record and pLannotate feature annotations shown in this document.]
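Description:
TFORF1885 is a lentiviral mammalian expression plasmid built on the pLX_TRC317 backbone from the Broad Institute Genetic Perturbation Platform. It carries the full-length human BRCA1 open reading frame as one member of a barcoded transcription factor ORF collection. The sequenced plasmid is about 14 kb. It is propagated in E. coli through a high-copy ColE1/pUC-type origin with ampicillin selection (AmpR/β-lactamase), and an f1 origin is also present. The depositor cautions that the plasmid can recombine in bacteria, which is a common problem with LTR-containing vectors carrying large inserts.

The viral portion has a third-generation, self-inactivating layout. An RSV promoter drives a truncated HIV-1 5' LTR, followed by the Ψ packaging signal with a gag fragment, the RRE for Rev-dependent nuclear export, and a cPPT/CTS. The cassette ends with a ΔU3 3' LTR and a downstream SV40 polyadenylation signal. Two expression units lie between the LTRs. The first is an SV40 early promoter/origin region driving puromycin N-acetyltransferase, which allows selection of transduced cells. The second is a human EF-1α promoter driving the BRCA1 coding sequence of roughly 5.6 kb, followed by a WPRE that enhances transcript stability and expression. According to the record, each construct in the collection carries a unique 24-bp barcode. The feature table does not annotate this barcode, although a short U6-like fragment lies between the ORF and the WPRE.

The construct is intended for constitutive BRCA1 overexpression after lentiviral transduction. It is particularly suited to pooled screens, where reading the barcode identifies which ORF a cell received, as in the directed-differentiation studies for which the library was made.
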