Addgene plasmid #144114: TFORF1885
Purpose: Lentiviral vector for overexpressing transcription factor ORFs with unique 24-bp barcodes. Barcodes facilitate identification of transcription factors in pooled screens.
Depositing lab: Feng Zhang. Depositing organization: Broad Institute. Publication: A transcription factor atlas of directed differentiation. Joung J, Ma S, Tay T, Geiger-Schuller KR, Kirchgatterer PC, Verdine VK, Guo B, Arias-Garcia MA, Allen WE, Singh A, Kuksenko O, Abudayyeh OO, Gootenberg JS, Fu Z, Macrae RK, Buenrostro JD, Regev A, Zhang F. Cell. 2023 Jan 5;186(1):209-229.e26. doi: 10.1016/j.cell.2022.11.026. PubMed 36608654.
Backbone
  Vector backbone: pLX_TRC317
  Backbone manufacturer: Broad Institute Genetic Perturbation Platform
  Backbone size w/o insert (bp): 8264
  Vector type: Mammalian Expression, Lentiviral
  Selectable markers: Puromycin
Growth in bacteria
  Bacterial resistance: Ampicillin, 100 μg/mL
  Growth temperature: 37°C
  Growth strain: NEB Stable
  Copy number: High Copy
Gene/Insert
  Gene/Insert name: BRCA1
  Species: H. sapiens (human)
  Insert size (bp): 5693
  Entrez Gene: BRCA1 (a.k.a. BRCAI, BRCC1, BROVCA1, FANCS, IRIS, PNCA4, PPP1R53, PSCP, RNF53)
  Promoter: EF1a
  Cloning method: Unknown
  Sequencing primers: 5′ GGGTGGAGACTGAAGTTAGGCCAG; 3′ CACATAGCGTAAAAGGAGCAACATAG
Terms and licenses: Academic/Nonprofit Terms; Industry Terms: Not Available to Industry
Depositor comments: NM_007294,ENST00000357654 . The transcription factor ORF portion of this plasmid was synthesized by Genewiz. Please test multiple small colonies in case of plasmid recombination. To make this collection available in a timely manner, a portion of this collection was not fully sequenced by Addgene. If an Addgene verified full plasmid sequence is not available, please contact us prior to placing an order to request the full sequence.
How to cite: TFORF1885 was a gift from Feng Zhang (Addgene plasmid # 144114 ; http://n2t.net/addgene:144114 ; RRID:Addgene_144114)
