>Addgene plasmid #144114 | TFORF1885 | depositor partial sequence | sequence record 284466 | Insert
ACCGCCACCATGGATTTATCTGCTCTTCGCGTTGAAGAAGTACAAAATGTCATTAATGCTATGCAGAAAA
TCTTAGAGTGTCCCATCTGTCTGGAGTTGATCAAGGAACCTGTCTCCACAAAGTGTGACCACATATTTTG
CAAATTTTGCATGCTGAAACTTCTCAACCAGAAGAAAGGGCCTTCACAGTGTCCTTTATGTAAGAATGAT
ATAACCAAAAGGAGCCTACAAGAAAGTACGAGATTTAGTCAACTTGTTGAAGAGCTATTGAAAATCATTT
GTGCTTTTCAGCTTGACACAGGTTTGGAGTATGCAAACAGCTATAATTTTGCAAAAAAGGAAAATAACTC
TCCTGAACATCTAAAAGATGAAGTTTCTATCATCCAAAGTATGGGCTACAGAAACCGTGCCAAAAGACTT
CTACAGAGTGAACCCGAAAATCCTTCCTTGCAGGAAACCAGTCTCAGTGTCCAACTCTCTAACCTTGGAA
CTGTGAGAACTCTGAGGACAAAGCAGCGGATACAACCTCAAAAGACGTCTGTCTACATTGAATTGGGATC
TGATTCTTCTGAAGATACCGTTAATAAGGCAACTTATTGCAGTGTGGGAGATCAAGAATTGTTACAAATC
ACCCCTCAAGGAACCAGGGATGAAATCAGTTTGGATTCTGCAAAAAAGGCTGCTTGTGAATTTTCTGAGA
CGGATGTAACAAATACTGAACATCATCAACCCAGTAATAATGATTTGAACACCACTGAGAAGCGTGCAGC
TGAGAGGCATCCAGAAAAGTATCAGGGTAGTTCTGTTTCAAACTTGCATGTGGAGCCATGTGGCACAAAT
ACTCATGCCAGCTCATTACAGCATGAGAACAGCAGTTTATTACTCACTAAAGACAGAATGAATGTAGAAA
AGGCTGAATTCTGTAATAAAAGCAAACAGCCTGGCTTAGCAAGGAGCCAACATAACAGATGGGCTGGAAG
TAAGGAAACATGTAATGATAGGCGGACTCCCAGCACAGAAAAAAAGGTAGATCTGAATGCTGATCCCCTG
TGTGAGAGAAAAGAATGGAATAAGCAGAAACTGCCATGCTCAGAGAATCCTAGAGATACTGAAGATGTTC
CTTGGATAACACTAAATAGCAGCATTCAGAAAGTTAATGAGTGGTTTTCCAGAAGTGATGAACTGTTAGG
TTCTGATGACTCACATGATGGGGAGTCTGAATCAAATGCCAAAGTAGCTGATGTATTGGACGTTCTAAAT
GAGGTAGATGAATATTCTGGTTCTTCAGAGAAAATAGACTTACTGGCCAGTGATCCTCATGAGGCTTTAA
TATGTAAAAGTGAAAGAGTTCACTCCAAATCAGTAGAGAGTAATATTGAAGACAAAATATTTGGGAAAAC
CTATCGGAAGAAGGCAAGCCTCCCCAACTTAAGCCATGTAACTGAAAATCTAATTATAGGAGCATTTGTT
ACTGAGCCACAGATAATACAAGAGCGTCCCCTCACAAATAAATTAAAGCGTAAAAGGAGACCTACATCAG
GCCTTCATCCTGAGGATTTTATCAAGAAAGCAGATTTGGCAGTTCAAAAGACTCCTGAAATGATAAATCA
GGGAACTAACCAAACGGAGCAGAATGGTCAAGTGATGAATATTACTAATAGTGGTCATGAGAATAAAACA
AAAGGTGATTCTATTCAGAATGAGAAAAATCCTAACCCAATAGAATCACTCGAAAAAGAATCTGCTTTCA
AAACGAAAGCTGAACCTATAAGCAGCAGTATAAGCAATATGGAACTCGAATTAAATATCCACAATTCAAA
AGCACCTAAAAAGAATAGGCTGAGGAGGAAGTCTTCTACCAGGCATATTCATGCGCTTGAACTAGTAGTC
AGTAGAAATCTAAGCCCACCTAATTGTACTGAATTGCAAATTGATAGTTGTTCTAGCAGTGAAGAGATAA
AGAAAAAAAAGTACAACCAAATGCCAGTCAGGCACAGCAGAAACCTACAACTCATGGAAGGTAAAGAACC
TGCAACTGGAGCCAAGAAGAGTAACAAGCCAAATGAACAGACAAGTAAAAGACATGACAGCGATACTTTC
CCAGAGCTGAAGTTAACAAATGCACCTGGTTCTTTTACTAAGTGTTCAAATACCAGTGAACTTAAAGAAT
TTGTCAATCCTAGCCTTCCAAGAGAAGAAAAAGAAGAGAAACTAGAAACAGTTAAAGTGTCTAATAATGC
TGAAGACCCCAAAGATCTCATGTTAAGTGGAGAAAGGGTTTTGCAAACTGAAAGATCTGTAGAGAGTAGC
AGTATTTCATTGGTACCTGGTACTGATTATGGCACTCAGGAAAGTATCTCGTTACTGGAAGTTAGCACTC
TAGGGAAGGCAAAAACAGAACCAAATAAATGTGTGAGTCAGTGTGCAGCATTTGAAAACCCCAAGGGACT
AATTCATGGTTGTTCCAAAGATAATAGAAATGACACAGAAGGCTTTAAGTATCCATTGGGACATGAAGTT
AACCACAGTCGGGAAACAAGCATAGAAATGGAAGAAAGTGAACTTGATGCTCAGTATTTGCAGAATACAT
TCAAGGTTTCAAAGCGCCAGTCATTTGCTCCGTTTTCAAATCCAGGAAATGCAGAAGAGGAATGTGCAAC
ATTCTCTGCCCACTCTGGGTCCTTAAAGAAACAAAGTCCAAAAGTCACTTTTGAATGTGAACAAAAGGAA
GAAAATCAAGGAAAGAATGAGTCTAATATCAAGCCTGTACAGACAGTTAATATCACTGCAGGCTTTCCTG
TGGTTGGTCAGAAAGATAAGCCAGTTGATAATGCCAAATGTAGTATCAAAGGAGGCTCTAGGTTTTGTCT
ATCATCTCAGTTCAGAGGCAACGAAACTGGACTCATTACTCCAAATAAACATGGACTTTTACAAAACCCA
TATCGTATACCACCACTTTTTCCCATCAAGTCATTTGTTAAAACTAAATGTAAGAAAAATCTGCTAGAGG
AAAACTTTGAGGAACATTCAATGTCACCTGAAAGAGAAATGGGAAATGAGAACATTCCAAGTACAGTGAG
CACAATTAGCCGTAATAACATTAGAGAAAATGTTTTTAAAGAAGCCAGCTCAAGCAATATTAATGAAGTA
GGTTCCAGTACTAATGAAGTGGGCTCCAGTATTAATGAAATAGGTTCCAGTGATGAAAACATTCAAGCAG
AACTAGGTAGAAACAGAGGGCCAAAATTGAATGCTATGCTTAGATTAGGGGTTTTGCAACCTGAGGTCTA
TAAACAAAGTCTTCCTGGAAGTAATTGTAAGCATCCTGAAATAAAAAAGCAAGAATATGAAGAAGTAGTT
CAGACTGTTAATACAGATTTCTCTCCATATCTGATTTCAGATAACTTAGAACAGCCTATGGGAAGTAGTC
ATGCATCTCAGGTTTGTTCTGAGACACCTGATGACCTGTTAGATGATGGTGAAATAAAGGAAGATACTAG
TTTTGCTGAAAATGACATTAAGGAAAGTTCTGCTGTTTTTAGCAAAAGCGTCCAGAAAGGAGAGCTTAGC
AGGAGTCCTAGCCCTTTCACCCATACACATTTGGCTCAGGGTTACCGAAGAGGGGCCAAGAAATTAGAGT
CCTCAGAAGAGAACTTATCTAGTGAGGATGAAGAGCTTCCCTGCTTCCAACACTTGTTATTTGGTAAAGT
AAACAATATACCTTCTCAGTCTACTAGGCATAGCACCGTTGCTACCGAGTGTCTGTCTAAGAACACAGAG
GAGAATTTATTATCATTGAAGAATAGCTTAAATGACTGCAGTAACCAGGTAATATTGGCAAAGGCATCTC
AGGAACATCACCTTAGTGAGGAAACAAAATGTTCTGCTAGCTTGTTTTCTTCACAGTGCAGTGAATTGGA
AGACTTGACTGCAAATACAAACACCCAGGATCCTTTCTTGATTGGTTCTTCCAAACAAATGAGGCATCAG
TCTGAAAGCCAGGGAGTTGGTCTGAGTGACAAGGAATTGGTTTCAGATGATGAAGAAAGAGGAACGGGCT
TGGAAGAAAATAATCAAGAAGAGCAAAGCATGGATTCAAACTTAGGTGAAGCAGCATCTGGGTGTGAGAG
TGAAACAAGCGTCTCTGAAGACTGCTCAGGGCTATCCTCTCAGAGTGACATTTTAACCACTCAGCAGAGG
GATACCATGCAACATAACCTGATAAAGCTCCAGCAGGAAATGGCTGAACTAGAAGCTGTGTTAGAACAGC
ATGGGAGCCAGCCTTCTAACAGCTACCCTTCCATCATAAGTGACTCTTCTGCCCTTGAGGACCTGCGAAA
TCCAGAACAAAGCACATCAGAAAAAGCAGTATTAACTTCACAGAAAAGTAGTGAATACCCTATAAGCCAG
AATCCAGAAGGCCTTTCTGCTGACAAGTTTGAGGTGTCTGCAGATAGTTCTACCAGTAAAAATAAAGAAC
CAGGAGTGGAAAGGTCATCCCCTTCTAAATGCCCATCATTAGATGATAGGTGGTACATGCACAGTTGCTC
TGGGAGTCTTCAGAATAGAAACTACCCATCTCAAGAGGAGCTCATTAAGGTTGTTGATGTGGAGGAGCAA
CAGCTGGAAGAGTCTGGGCCACACGATTTGACGGAAACATCTTACTTGCCAAGGCAAGATCTAGAGGGAA
CCCCTTACCTGGAATCTGGAATCAGCCTCTTCTCTGATGACCCTGAATCTGATCCTTCTGAAGACAGAGC
CCCAGAGTCAGCTCGTGTTGGCAACATACCATCTTCAACCTCTGCATTGAAAGTTCCCCAATTGAAAGTT
GCAGAATCTGCCCAGAGTCCAGCTGCTGCTCATACTACTGATACTGCTGGGTATAATGCAATGGAAGAAA
GTGTGAGCAGGGAGAAGCCAGAATTGACAGCTTCAACAGAAAGGGTCAACAAAAGAATGTCCATGGTGGT
GTCTGGCCTGACCCCAGAAGAATTTATGCTCGTGTACAAGTTTGCCAGAAAACACCACATCACTTTAACT
AATCTAATTACTGAAGAGACTACTCATGTTGTTATGAAAACAGATGCTGAGTTTGTGTGTGAACGGACAC
TGAAATATTTTCTAGGAATTGCGGGAGGAAAATGGGTAGTTAGCTATTTCTGGGTGACCCAGTCTATTAA
AGAAAGAAAAATGCTGAATGAGCATGATTTTGAAGTCAGAGGAGATGTGGTCAATGGAAGAAACCACCAA
GGTCCAAAGCGAGCAAGAGAATCCCAGGACAGAAAGATCTTCAGGGGGCTAGAAATCTGTTGCTATGGGC
CCTTCACCAACATGCCCACAGATCAACTGGAATGGATGGTACAGCTGTGTGGTGCTTCTGTGGTGAAGGA
GCTTTCATCATTCACCCTTGGCACAGGTGTCCACCCAATTGTGGTTGTGCAGCCAGATGCCTGGACAGAG
GACAATGGCTTCCATGCAATTGGGCAGATGTGTGAGGCACCTGTGGTGACCCGAGAGTGGGTGTTGGACA
GTGTAGCACTCTACCAGTGCCAGGAGCTGGACACCTACCTGATACCCCAGATCCCCCACAGCCACTACTA
GTAATGAACTAGTCCGTAACTTGAAAGTATTTCGATTTCTTGGCTTTATATATCTTGTGGAAAGGACGAT
TCCTCAGCTGGTGGAAGCCATTG
