>Addgene plasmid #144114 | TFORF1885 | depositor partial sequence | sequence record 284467 | Barcode
TTCCTCAGCTGGTGGAAGCCATTG
